>Addgene plasmid #136196 | pCDNA4.TO-ORF35-2xCSTREP | addgene full sequence | sequence record 267506 | Addgene NGS Result
GACGGATCGGGAGATCTCCCGATCCCCTATGGTGCACTCTCAGTACAATCTGCTCTGATGCCGCATAGTT
AAGCCAGTATCTGCTCCCTGCTTGTGTGTTGGAGGTCGCTGAGTAGTGCGCGAGCAAAATTTAAGCTACA
ACAAGGCAAGGCTTGACCGACAATTGCATGAAGAATCTGCTTAGGGTTAGGCGTTTTGCGCTGCTTCGCG
ATGTACGGGCCAGATATACGCGTTGACATTGATTATTGACTAGTTATTAATAGTAATCAATTACGGGGTC
ATTAGTTCATAGCCCATATATGGAGTTCCGCGTTACATAACTTACGGTAAATGGCCCGCCTGGCTGACCG
CCCAACGACCCCCGCCCATTGACGTCAATAATGACGTATGTTCCCATAGTAACGCCAATAGGGACTTTCC
ATTGACGTCAATGGGTGGAGTATTTACGGTAAACTGCCCACTTGGCAGTACATCAAGTGTATCATATGCC
AAGTACGCCCCCTATTGACGTCAATGACGGTAAATGGCCCGCCTGGCATTATGCCCAGTACATGACCTTA
TGGGACTTTCCTACTTGGCAGTACATCTACGTATTAGTCATCGCTATTACCATGGTGATGCGGTTTTGGC
AGTACATCAATGGGCGTGGATAGCGGTTTGACTCACGGGGATTTCCAAGTCTCCACCCCATTGACGTCAA
TGGGAGTTTGTTTTGGCACCAAAATCAACGGGACTTTCCAAAATGTCGTAACAACTCCGCCCCATTGACG
CAAATGGGCGGTAGGCGTGTACGGTGGGAGGTCTATATAAGCAGAGCTCTCCCTATCAGTGATAGAGATC
TCCCTATCAGTGATAGAGATCGTCGACGAGCTCGTTTAGTGAACCGTCAGATCGCCTGGAGACGCCATCC
ACGCTGTTTTGACCTCCATAGAAGACACCGGGACCGATCCAGCCTCCGGACTCTAGCGTTTAAACTTAAG
CTTGGTACCGAGCTCGGATCCATGGACTCAACCAACTCTAAAAGAGAGTTTATTAAGTCGGCTCTGGAGG
CCAACATCAACAGGAGGGCAGCTGTATCGCTATTTGATCGTTTTGGGGGTAGCAGCGCCGTGTTTGAGAA
GCAGTTTCAGGACGCACAGCATGCCGTCAGGGCCCACGGTGCACTGAAGCGCGAAGCCGAGCTCGGGACT
CTGGTACGCAAGGCGGGCCAGAGGTTTGAGGCGCTGAAAAGGGAACGGTCAATTTTGCGCCAGCCGCGCG
ACCTCCCACGGGTCGCCGACATTGACGCCCTGGTCGACGCCGTCGCGGACCTCAAAGAAGAGGTGGCCGT
GCGCCTAGATGCGCTGGAGGAGAATGGAGAGGAGACCCCCACTCACTCCTCTTCGGAGATCAAGGACACA
ATCGTCAGGTGGAGGCTTGACGATTTGCCCCCGGTGTGCCCTGAAACTCCCTCACTCGAGGGAGGCGGTG
GATGGAGCCACCCCCAGTTCGAGAAGGGCGGCGGCAGCGGCGGCGGCAGCGGCGGCGGCAGCTGGAGCCA
CCCCCAGTTCGAGAAGGGGCCCGTTTAAACCCGCTGATCAGCCTCGACTGTGCCTTCTAGTTGCCAGCCA
TCTGTTGTTTGCCCCTCCCCCGTGCCTTCCTTGACCCTGGAAGGTGCCACTCCCACTGTCCTTTCCTAAT
AAAATGAGGAAATTGCATCGCATTGTCTGAGTAGGTGTCATTCTATTCTGGGGGGTGGGGTGGGGCAGGA
CAGCAAGGGGGAGGATTGGGAAGACAATAGCAGGCATGCTGGGGATGCGGTGGGCTCTATGGCTTCTGAG
GCGGAAAGAACCAGCTGGGGCTCTAGGGGGTATCCCC
[124 nt withheld, positions 1858-1981]
C
[91 nt withheld, positions 1983-2073]
A
[49 nt withheld, positions 2075-2123]
CCTTTGACGTTGGAGTCCACGTTCTTT
[37 nt withheld, positions 2151-2187]
ACCCTATCTCGGTCTATTCTTTTGATTTATAAGGGATTTTGCCGATTTCGGCCTATTGGTTAAAAAATGA
GCTGATTTAACAAAAATTTAACGCGAATTAATTCTGTGGAATGTGTGTCAGTTAGGGTGTGGAAAGTCCC
CAGGCTCCCCAGCAGGCAGAAGTATGCAAAGCATGCATCTCAATTAGTCAGCAACCAGGTGTGGAAAGTC
CCCAGGCTCCCCAGCAGGCAGAAGTATGCAAAGCATGCATCTCAATTAGTCAGCAACCATAGTCCCGCCC
CTAACTCCGCCCATCCCGCCCCTAACTCCGCCCAGTTCCGCCCATTCTCCGCCCCATGGCTGACTAATTT
TTTTTATTTATGCAGAGGCCGAGGCCGCCTCTGCCTCTGAGCTATTCCAGAAGTAGTGAGGAGGCTTTTT
TGGAGGCCTAGGCTTTTGCAAAAAGCTCCCGGGAGCTTGTATATCCATTTTCGGATCTGATCAGCACGTG
TTGACAATTAATCATCGGCATAGTATATCGGCATAGTATAATACGACAAGGTGAGGAACTAAACCATGGC
CAAGTTGACCAGTGCCGTTCCGGTGCTCACCGCGCGCGACGTCGCCGGAGCGGTCGAGTTCTGGACCGAC
CGGCTCGGGTTCTCCCGGGACTTCGTGGAGGACGACTTCGCCGGTGTGGTCCGGGACGACGTGACCCTGT
TCATCAGCGCGGTCCAGGACCAGGTGGTGCCGGACAACACCCTGGCCTGGGTGTGGGTGCGCGGCCTGGA
CGAGCTGTACGCCGAGTGGTCGGAGGTCGTGTCCACGAACTTCCGGGACGCCTCCGGGCCGGCCATGACC
GAGATCGGCGAGCAGCCGTGGGGGCGGGAGTTCGCCCTGCGCGACCCGGCCGGCAACTGCGTGCACTTCG
TGGCCGAGGAGCAGGACTGACACGTGCTACGAGATTTCGATTCCACCGCCGCCTTCTATGAAAGGTTGGG
CTTCGGAATCGTTTTCCGGGACGCCGGCTGGATGATCCTCCAGCGCGGGGATCTCATGCTGGAGTTCTTC
GCCCACCCCAACTTGTTTATTGCAGCTTATAATGGTTACAAATAAAGCAATAGCATCACAAATTTCACAA
ATAAAGCATTTTTTTCACTGCATTCTAGTTGTGGTTTGTCCAAACTCATCAATGTATCTTATCATGTCTG
TATACCGTCGACCTCTAGCTAGAGCTTGGCGTAATCATGGTCATAGCTGTTTCCTGTGTGAAATTGTTAT
CCGCTCACAATTCCACACAACATACGAGCCGGAAGCATAAAGTGTAAAGCCTGGGGTGCCTAATGAGTGA
GCTAACTCACATTAATTGCGTTGCGCTCACTGCCCGCTTTCCAGTCGGGAAACCTGTCGTGCCAGCTGCA
TTAATGAATCGGCCAACGCGCGGGGAGAGGCGGTTTGCGTATTGGGCGCTCTTCCGCTTCCTCGCTCACT
GACTCGCTGCGCTCGGTCGTTCGGCTGCGGCGAGCGGTATCAGCTCACTCAAAGGCGGTAATACGGTTAT
CCACAGAATCAGGGGATAACGCAGGAAAGAACATGTGAGCAAAAGGCCAGCAAAAGGCCAGGAACCGTAA
AAAGGCCGCGTTGCTGGCGTTTTTCCATAGGCTCCGCCCCCCTGACGAGCATCACAAAAATCGACGCTCA
AGTCAGAGGTGGCGAAACCCGACAGGACTATAAAGATACCAGGCGTTTCCCCCTGGAAGCTCCCTCGTGC
GCTCTCCTGTTCCGACCCTGCCGCTTACCGGATACCTGTCCGCCTTTCTCCCTTCGGGAAGCGTGGCGCT
TTCTCATAGCTCACGCTGTAGGTATCTCAGTTCGGTGTAGGTCGTTCGCTCCAAGCTGGGCTGTGTGCAC
GAACCCCCCGTTCAGCCCGACCGCTGCGCCTTATCCGGTAACTATCGTCTTGAGTCCAACCCGGTAAGAC
ACGACTTATCGCCACTGGCAGCAGCCACTGGTAACAGGATTAGCAGAGCGAGGTATGTAGGCGGTGCTAC
AGAGTTCTTGAAGTGGTGGCCTAACTACGGCTACACTAGAAGAACAGTATTTGGTATCTGCGCTCTGCTG
AAGCCAGTTACCTTCGGAAAAAGAGTTGGTAGCTCTTGATCCGGCAAACAAACCACCGCTGGTAGCGGTG
GTTTTTTTGTTTGCAAGCAGCAGATTACGCGCAGAAAAAAAGGATCTCAAGAAGATCCTTTGATCTTTTC
TACGGGGTCTGACGCTCAGTGGAACGAAAACTCACGTTAAGGGATTTTGGTCATGAGATTATCAAAAAGG
ATCTTCACCTAGATCCTTTTAAATTAAAAATGAAGTTTTAAATCAATCTAAAGTATATATGAGTAAACTT
GGTCTGACAGTTACCAATGCTTAATCAGTGAGGCACCTATCTCAGCGATCTGTCTATTTCGTTCATCCAT
AGTTGCCTGACTCCCCGTCGTGTAGATAACTACGATACGGGAGGGCTTACCATCTGGCCCCAGTGCTGCA
ATGATACCGCGAGACCCACGCTCACCGGCTCCAGATTTATCAGCAATAAACCAGCCAGCCGGAAGGGCCG
AGCGCAGAAGTGGTCCTGCAACTTTATCCGCCTCCATCCAGTCTATTAATTGTTGCCGGGAAGCTAGAGT
AAGTAGTTCGCCAGTTAATAGTTTGCGCAACGTTGTTGCCATTGCTACAGGCATCGTGGTGTCACGCTCG
TCGTTTGGTATGGCTTCATTCAGCTCCGGTTCCCAACGATCAAGGCGAGTTACATGATCCCCCATGTTGT
GCAAAAAAGCGGTTAGCTCCTTCGGTCCTCCGATCGTTGTCAGAAGTAAGTTGGCCGCAGTGTTATCACT
CATGGTTATGGCAGCACTGCATAATTCTCTTACTGTCATGCCATCCGTAAGATGCTTTTCTGTGACTGGT
GAGTACTCAACCAAGTCATTCTGAGAATAGTGTATGCGGCGACCGAGTTGCTCTTGCCCGGCGTCAATAC
GGGATAATACCGCGCCACATAGCAGAACTTTAAAAGTGCTCATCATTGGAAAACGTTCTTCGGGGCGAAA
ACTCTCAAGGATCTTACCGCTGTTGAGATCCAGTTCGATGTAACCCACTCGTGCACCCAACTGATCTTCA
GCATCTTTTACTTTCACCAGCGTTTCTGGGTGAGCAAAAACAGGAAGGCAAAATGCCGCAAAAAAGGGAA
TAAGGGCGACACGGAAATGTTGAATACTCATACTCTTCCTTTTTCAATATTATTGAAGCATTTATCAGGG
TTATTGTCTCATGAGCGGATACATATTTGAATGTATTTAGAAAAATAAACAAATAGGGGTTCCGCGCACA
TTTCCCCGAAAAGTGCCACCTGACGTC
Features (pLannotate 1.2.2; 22 found; start..end, strand, type, name):
     28..80      -  misc_feature   bom (fragment): basis of mobility region from pBR322
    235..614     +  enhancer       CMV enhancer: human cytomegalovirus immediate early enhancer
    615..818     +  promoter       CMV promoter: human cytomegalovirus (CMV) immediate early promoter
    820..839     +  promoter       PLtetO-1 promoter (fragment): modified phage lambda PL promoter with tet operator sites (Lutz and Bujard, 1997)
    841..860     +  promoter       PLtetO-1 promoter (fragment): modified phage lambda PL promoter with tet operator sites (Lutz and Bujard, 1997)
    868..901     +  promoter       TRE3GV promoter (fragment): 3rd-generation Tet-responsive promoter that can be activated by binding of Tet-On® 3G, optimized for retroviral and lentiviral vectors
   1002..1451    +  CDS            ORF35: ORF35_HHV8P - Protein predicted: Swiss-Prot protein existence level 4. From Human herpesvirus 8 type P (isolate GK18) (HHV-8) (Kaposi's sarcoma-associated herpesvirus).
   1588..1812    +  polyA_signal   bGH poly(A) signal: bovine growth hormone polyadenylation signal
   1816..1837    +  promoter       SV40 promoter (fragment): SV40 enhancer and early promoter
   1858..2286    +  rep_origin     f1 ori (sequence partly withheld): f1 bacteriophage origin of replication; arrow indicates direction of (+) strand synthesis
   2300..2629    +  promoter       SV40 promoter: SV40 enhancer and early promoter
   2677..2724    +  promoter       EM7 promoter: synthetic bacterial promoter&nbsp
   2743..3117    +  CDS            BleoR: antibiotic-binding protein; Sh ble from Streptoalloteichus hindustanus; confers resistance to bleomycin, phleomycin, and Zeocin™
   3127..3252    +  CDS            ble (fragment): BLE_KLEPN - Experimental evidence at protein level: Swiss-Prot protein existence level 1. Binding protein with a strong affinity to the bleomycin family of antibiotics. Binds to CL990; an antimitotic-antibiotic compound. From Klebsiella pneumoniae.
   3247..3368    +  polyA_signal   SV40 poly(A) signal: SV40 polyadenylation signal
   3441..3457    -  protein_bind   lac operator: The lac repressor binds to the lac operator to inhibit transcription in E. coli. This inhibition can be relieved by adding lactose or isopropyl-β-D-thiogalactopyranoside (IPTG). lac repressor encoded by lacI
   3465..3495    -  promoter       lac promoter: promoter for the E. coli lac operon
   3510..3531    -  protein_bind   CAP binding site: CAP binding activates transcription in the presence of cAMP. E. coli catabolite activator protein
   3544..3636    -  CDS            lacI (fragment): lac repressor; lacI; The lac repressor binds to the lac operator to inhibit transcription in E. coli. This inhibition can be relieved by adding lactose or isopropyl-β-D-thiogalactopyranoside (IPTG).
   3819..4407    -  rep_origin     ori: high-copy-number ColE1/pMB1/pBR322/pUC origin of replication
   4578..5438    -  CDS            AmpR: β-lactamase; bla; confers resistance to ampicillin, carbenicillin, and related antibiotics
   5439..5543    -  promoter       AmpR promoter: bla
