[The description below was written by a language model from this plasmid's Addgene catalogue record and pLannotate feature annotations shown in this document.]
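Description:
pCDNA4.TO-ORF35-2xCSTREP is a 5.6 kb mammalian expression plasmid built on the Invitrogen pcDNA4/TO backbone and carrying ORF35 of Kaposi's sarcoma-associated herpesvirus (KSHV, human herpesvirus 8). The coding sequence was derived from cDNA of reactivated TREx BCBL-1-RTA cells. In bacteria the plasmid is maintained at high copy through a ColE1/pUC-type origin and selected with ampicillin via the β-lactamase gene. An f1 origin is also present. For mammalian cells, a separate cassette places the Sh ble (BleoR) gene under the SV40 early promoter, with an SV40 polyadenylation signal. An EM7 bacterial promoter sits upstream of the same gene, so Zeocin can be used for selection in either host.

ORF35 is driven by the CMV immediate early enhancer and promoter and terminated by the bovine growth hormone poly(A) signal. Immediately downstream of the CMV promoter, the annotation picks up short tet operator-containing fragments, consistent with the tetracycline-operator design of the TO backbone. In cells expressing the Tet repressor, transcription is held off until tetracycline or doxycycline is added, whereas in ordinary cells the promoter behaves constitutively. According to the catalogue entry, the protein carries a C-terminal tandem (2x) Strep tag. The feature table does not annotate this tag, but it leaves an unannotated gap between the end of the ORF35 reading frame and the poly(A) signal where it would be expected to lie.

The Strep tag allows gentle affinity capture of the viral protein on Strep-Tactin-type resins. This fits the associated study, which mapped herpesvirus-host protein complexes. The plasmid is therefore suited to expressing tagged ORF35 in mammalian cells for purification and interaction analysis.
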