Addgene plasmid #136196: pCDNA4.TO-ORF35-2xCSTREP
Purpose: Expresses C-terminally strep tagged Kaposi's Sarcoma Associated Herpesvirus (KSHV) ORF35
Depositing lab: Britt Glaunsinger. Depositing organization: University of California, Berkeley. Publication: Global mapping of herpesvirus-host protein complexes reveals a transcription strategy for late genes. Davis ZH, Verschueren E, Jang GM, Kleffman K, Johnson JR, Park J, Von Dollen J, Maher MC, Johnson T, Newton W, Jager S, Shales M, Horner J, Hernandez RD, Krogan NJ, Glaunsinger BA. Mol Cell. 2015 Jan 22;57(2):349-60. doi: 10.1016/j.molcel.2014.11.026. Epub 2014 Dec 24. PubMed 25544563.
Backbone
  Vector backbone: pCDNA4.TO
  Backbone manufacturer: Invitrogen
  Vector type: Mammalian Expression
  Selectable markers: Zeocin
Growth in bacteria
  Bacterial resistance: Ampicillin, 100 μg/mL
  Growth temperature: 37°C
  Growth strain: DH5alpha
  Copy number: High Copy
Gene/Insert
  Gene/Insert name: ORF35
  Species: Kaposi's sarcoma-associated herpesvirus (KSHV)
  Promoter: CMV
  Cloning method: Restriction Enzyme; 5′ cloning site Unknown (unknown if destroyed)
  Sequencing primers: 5′ CGCAAATGGGCGGTAGGCGTG; 3′ TAGAAGGCACAGTCGAGGCT
Resource information
  A portion of this plasmid was derived from a plasmid made by: cDNA of reactivated TREx BCBL-1-RTA cells
Terms and licenses: Academic/Nonprofit Terms; Industry Terms: Not Available to Industry
How to cite: pCDNA4.TO-ORF35-2xCSTREP was a gift from Britt Glaunsinger (Addgene plasmid # 136196 ; http://n2t.net/addgene:136196 ; RRID:Addgene_136196)
